>Addgene plasmid #228918 | sg_Atm_i5-ipUSEPR-TR657 | addgene full sequence | sequence record 456988 | Addgene NGS Result
TCGACGGATCGGGAGATCTCCCGATCCCCTATGGTGCACTCTCAGTACAATCTGCTCTGATGCCGCATAG
TTAAGCCAGTATCTGCTCCCTGCTTGTGTGTTGGAGGTCGCTGAGTAGTGCGCGAGCAAAATTTAAGCTA
CAACAAGGCAAGGCTTGACCGACAATTGCATGAAGAATCTGCTTAGGGTTAGGCGTTTTGCGCTGCTTCG
CGATGTACGGGCCAGATATACGCGTTGACATTGATTATTGACTAGTTATTAATAGTAATCAATTACGGGG
TCATTAGTTCATAGCCCATATATGGAGTTCCGCGTTACATAACTTACGGTAAATGGCCCGCCTGGCTGAC
CGCCCAACGACCCCCGCCCATTGACGTCAATAATGACGTATGTTCCCATAGTAACGCCAATAGGGACTTT
CCATTGACGTCAATGGGTGGAGTATTTACGGTAAACTGCCCACTTGGCAGTACATCAAGTGTATCATATG
CCAAGTACGCCCCCTATTGACGTCAATGACGGTAAATGGCCCGCCTGGCATTATGCCCAGTACATGACCT
TATGGGACTTTCCTACTTGGCAGTACATCTACGTATTAGTCATCGCTATTACCATGGTGATGCGGTTTTG
GCAGTACATCAATGGGCGTGGATAGCGGTTTGACTCACGGGGATTTCCAAGTCTCCACCCCATTGACGTC
AATGGGAGTTTGTTTTGGCACCAAAATCAACGGGACTTTCCAAAATGTCGTAACAACTCCGCCCCATTGA
CGCAAATGGGCGGTAGGCGTGTACGGTGGGAGGTCTATATAAGCAGCGCGTTTTGCCTGTACTGGGTCTC
TCTGGTTAGACCAGATCTGAGCCTGGGAGCTCTCTGGCTAACTAGGGAACCCACTGCTTAAGCCTCAATA
AAGCTTGCCTTGAGTGCTTCAAGTAGTGTGTGCCCGTCTGTTGTGTGACTCTGGTAACTAGAGATCCCTC
AGACCCTTTTAGTCAGTGTGGAAAATCTCTAGCAGTGGCGCCCGAACAGGGACTTGAAAGCGAAAGGGAA
ACCAGAGGAGCTCTCTCGACGCAGGACTCGGCTTGCTGAAGCGCGCACGGCAAGAGGCGAGGGGCGGCGA
CTGGTGAGTACGCCAAAAATTTTGACTAGCGGAGGCTAGAAGGAGAGAGATGGGTGCGAGAGCGTCAGTA
TTAAGCGGGGGAGAATTAGATCGCGATGGGAAAAAATTCGGTTAAGGCCAGGGGGAAAGAAAAAATATAA
ATTAAAACATATAGTATGGGCAAGCAGGGAGCTAGAACGATTCGCAGTTAATCCTGGCCTGTTAGAAACA
TCAGAAGGCTGTAGACAAATACTGGGACAGCTACAACCATCCCTTCAGACAGGATCAGAAGAACTTAGAT
CATTATATAATACAGTAGCAACCCTCTATTGTGTGCATCAAAGGATAGAGATAAAAGACACCAAGGAAGC
TTTAGACAAGATAGAGGAAGAGCAAAACAAAAGTAAGACCACCGCACAGCAAGCGGCCGGCCGCTGATCT
TCAGACCTGGAGGAGGAGATATGAGGGACAATTGGAGAAGTGAATTATATAAATATAAAGTAGTAAAAAT
TGAACCATTAGGAGTAGCACCCACCAAGGCAAAGAGAAGAGTGGTGCAGAGAGAAAAAAGAGCAGTGGGA
ATAGGAGCTTTGTTCCTTGGGTTCTTGGGAGCAGCAGGAAGCACTATGGGCGCAGCGTCAATGACGCTGA
CGGTACAGGCCAGACAATTATTGTCTGGTATAGTGCAGCAGCAGAACAATTTGCTGAGGGCTATTGAGGC
GCAACAGCATCTGTTGCAACTCACAGTCTGGGGCATCAAGCAGCTCCAGGCAAGAATCCTGGCTGTGGAA
AGATACCTAAAGGATCAACAGCTCCTGGGGATTTGGGGTTGCTCTGGAAAACTCATTTGCACCACTGCTG
TGCCTTGGAATGCTAGTTGGAGTAATAAATCTCTGGAACAGATTTGGAATCACACGACCTGGATGGAGTG
GGACAGAGAAATTAACAATTACACAAGCTTAATACACTCCTTAATTGAAGAATCGCAAAACCAGCAAGAA
AAGAATGAACAAGAATTATTGGAATTAGATAAATGGGCAAGTTTGTGGAATTGGTTTAACATAACAAATT
GGCTGTGGTATATAAAATTATTCATAATGATAGTAGGAGGCTTGGTAGGTTTAAGAATAGTTTTTGCTGT
ACTTTCTATAGTGAATAGAGTTAGGCAGGGATATTCACCATTATCGTTTCAGACCCACCTCCCAACCCCG
AGGGGACCCGACAGGCCCGAAGGAATAGAAGAAGAAGGTGGAGAGAGAGACAGAGACAGATCCATTCGAT
TAGTGAACGGATCGGCACTGCGTGCGCCAATTCTGCAGACAAATGGCAGTATTCATCCACAATTTTAAAA
GAAAAGGGGGGATTGGGGGGTACAGTGCAGGGGAAAGAATAGTAGACATAATAGCAACAGACATACAAAC
TAAAGAATTACAAAAACAAATTACAAAAATTCAAAATTTTCGGGTTTATTACAGGGACAGCAGAGATCCA
GTTTGGTTAGTACCGGGCCCGGGTCGACTAGTGATCAGTGTGAGGGAGTGTAAAGCTGGTTTGAGGGCCT
ATTTCCCATGATTCCTTCATATTTGCATATACGATACAAGGCTGTTAGAGAGATAATTAGAATTAATTTG
ACTGTAAACACAAAGATATTAGTACAAAATACGTGACGTAGAAAGTAATAATTTCTTGGGTAGTTTGCAG
TTTTAAAATTATGTTTTAAAATGGACTATCATATGCTTACCGTAACTTGAAAGTATTTCGATTTCTTGGC
TTTATATATCTTGTGGAAAGGACGAAACACCGTGCCTGCCAATGCAAACCCGTTTAAGAGCTATGCTGGA
AACAGCATAGCAAGTTTAAATAAGGCTAGTCCGTTATCAACTTGAAAAAGTGGCACCGAGTCGGTGCTTT
TTTAAACCGCTGTTCCTAGGAATCCCGAGGCCTTCGAGTGGCTCCGGTGCCCGTCAGTGGGCAGAGCGCA
CATCGCCCACAGTCCCCGAGAAGTTGGGGGGAGGGGTCGGCAATTGAACCGGTGCCTAGAGAAGGTGGCG
CGGGGTAAACTGGGAAAGTGATGTCGTGTACTGGCTCCGCCTTTTTCCCGAGGGTGGGGGAGAACCGTAT
ATAAGTGCAGTAGTCGCCGTGAACGTTCTTTTTCGCAACGGGTTTGCCGCCAGAACACAGGTGTCGTGAC
GCGGGACCCGACATTAGCGCTACAGCTTAAGCGGGCCACCATGACCGAGTACAAGCCCACGGTGCGCCTC
GCCACCCGCGACGACGTCCCCAGGGCCGTACGCACCCTCGCCGCCGCGTTCGCCGACTACCCCGCCACGC
GCCACACCGTCGATCCGGACCGCCACATCGAGCGGGTCACCGAGCTGCAAGAACTCTTCCTCACGCGCGT
CGGGCTCGACATCGGCAAGGTGTGGGTCGCGGACGACGGCGCCGCCGTGGCGGTCTGGACCACGCCGGAG
AGCGTCGAAGCGGGGGCGGTGTTCGCCGAGATCGGCCCGCGCATGGCCGAGTTGAGCGGTTCCCGGCTGG
CCGCGCAGCAACAGATGGAAGGCCTCCTGGCGCCGCACCGGCCCAAGGAGCCCGCGTGGTTCCTGGCCAC
CGTCGGAGTCTCGCCCGACCACCAGGGCAAGGGTCTGGGCAGCGCCGTCGTGCTCCCCGGAGTGGAGGCG
GCCGAGCGCGCCGGGGTGCCCGCCTTCCTGGAGACCTCCGCGCCCCGCAACCTCCCCTTCTACGAGCGGC
TCGGCTTCACCGTCACCGCCGACGTCGAGGTGCCCGAAGGACCGCGCACCTGGTGCATGACCCGCAAGCC
CGGTGCCGCTAGCGGCAGCGGCGCCACCAACTTCAGCCTGCTGAAGCAGGCCGGCGACGTGGAGGAGAAC
CCCGGCCCCGGATCCATGAGCGAGCTGATCACCGAGAACATGCACATGAAGCTGTACATGGAGGGCACCG
TGAACAACCACCACTTCAAGTGCACATCCGAGGGCGAAGGCAAGCCCTACGAGGGCACCCAGACCCAGAG
AATCAAGGTGGTCGAGGGCGGCCCTCTCCCCTTCGCCTTCGACATCCTGGCTACCAGCTTCATGTACGGC
AGTCACACCTTCATCAACCACACCCAGGGCATCCCCGACTTCTGGAAGCAGTCCTTCCCTGAGGGCTTCA
CATGGGAGAGAGTCACCACATACGAAGACGGGGGCGTGCTGACCGCTACCCAGGACACCAGCCTCCAGGA
CGGCTGCCTCATCTACAACGTCAAGATCAGAGGGGTGAACTTCCCATCCAACGGCCCTGTGATGCAGAAG
AAAACACTCGGCTGGGAGGCCCACACCGAGATGCTGTACCCCGCTGACGGCGGCCTGGAAGGCAGAACCG
CGCTGGCCCTGAAGCTCGTGGGCGGGGGCCACCTGATCTGCAACTTCAAGACCACATACAGATCCAAGAA
ACCCGCTAAGAACCTCAAGATGCCCGGCGTCTACTATGTGGACTACAGACTGGAAAGAATCAAGGAGGCC
GACAAAGAGACCTACGTCGAGCAGCACGAGGTGGCTGTGGCCAGATACTGCGACCTCCCTAGCAAACTGG
GGCACAAGCTTAATTAATCTAGACCGCGGCGCGCCCGATAATCAACCTCTGGATTACAAAATTTGTGAAA
GATTGACTGGTATTCTTAACTATGTTGCTCCTTTTACGCTATGTGGATACGCTGCTTTAATGCCTTTGTA
TCATGCTATTGCTTCCCGTATGGCTTTCATTTTCTCCTCCTTGTATAAATCCTGGTTGCTGTCTCTTTAT
GAGGAGTTGTGGCCCGTTGTCAGGCAACGTGGCGTGGTGTGCACTGTGTTTGCTGACGCAACCCCCACTG
GTTGGGGCATTGCCACCACCTGTCAGCTCCTTTCCGGGACTTTCGCTTTCCCCCTCCCTATTGCCACGGC
GGAACTCATCGCCGCCTGCCTTGCCCGCTGCTGGACAGGGGCTCGGCTGTTGGGCACTGACAATTCCGTG
GTGTTGTCGGGGAAATCATCGTCCTTTCCTTGGCTGCTCGCCTGTGTTGCCACCTGGATTCTGCGCGGGA
CGTCCTTCTGCTACGTCCCTTCGGCCCTCAATCCAGCGGACCTTCCTTCCCGCGGCCTGCTGCCGGCTCT
GCGGCCTCTTCCGCGTCTTCGCCTTCGCCCTCAGACGAGTCGGATCTCCCTTTGGGCCGCCTCCCCGCAT
CGATACCGTCGACCTCGATCGAGACCTAGAAAAACATGGAGCAATCACAAGTAGCAATACAGCAGCTACC
AATGCTGATTGTGCCTGGCTAGAAGCACAAGAGGAGGAGGAGGTGGGTTTTCCAGTCACACCTCAGGTAC
CTTTAAGACCAATGACTTACAAGGCAGCTGTAGATCTTAGCCACTTTTTAAAAGAAAAGGGGGGACTGGA
AGGGCTAATTCACTCCCAACGAAGACAAGATATCCTTGATCTGTGGATCTACCACACACAAGGCTACTTC
CCTGATTGGCAGAACTACACACCAGGGCCAGGGATCAGATATCCACTGACCTTTGGATGGTGCTACAAGC
TAGTACCAGTTGAGCAAGAGAAGGTAGAAGAAGCCAATGAAGGAGAGAACACCCGCTTGTTACACCCTGT
GAGCCTGCATGGGATGGATGACCCGGAGAGAGAAGTATTAGAGTGGAGGTTTGACAGCCGCCTAGCATTT
CATCACATGGCCCGAGAGCTGCATCCGGACTGTACTGGGTCTCTCTGGTTAGACCAGATCTGAGCCTGGG
AGCTCTCTGGCTAACTAGGGAACCCACTGCTTAAGCCTCAATAAAGCTTGCCTTGAGTGCTTCAAGTAGT
GTGTGCCCGTCTGTTGTGTGACTCTGGTAACTAGAGATCCCTCAGACCCTTTTAGTCAGTGTGGAAAATC
TCTAGCAGCATGTGAGCAAAAGGCCAGCAAAAGGCCAGGAACCGTAAAAAGGCCGCGTTGCTGGCGTTTT
TCCATAGGCTCCGCCCCCCTGACGAGCATCACAAAAATCGACGCTCAAGTCAGAGGTGGCGAAACCCGAC
AGGACTATAAAGATACCAGGCGTTTCCCCCTGGAAGCTCCCTCGTGCGCTCTCCTGTTCCGACCCTGCCG
CTTACCGGATACCTGTCCGCCTTTCTCCCTTCGGGAAGCGTGGCGCTTTCTCATAGCTCACGCTGTAGGT
ATCTCAGTTCGGTGTAGGTCGTTCGCTCCAAGCTGGGCTGTGTGCACGAACCCCCCGTTCAGCCCGACCG
CTGCGCCTTATCCGGTAACTATCGTCTTGAGTCCAACCCGGTAAGACACGACTTATCGCCACTGGCAGCA
GCCACTGGTAACAGGATTAGCAGAGCGAGGTATGTAGGCGGTGCTACAGAGTTCTTGAAGTGGTGGCCTA
ACTACGGCTACACTAGAAGAACAGTATTTGGTATCTGCGCTCTGCTGAAGCCAGTTACCTTCGGAAAAAG
AGTTGGTAGCTCTTGATCCGGCAAACAAACCACCGCTGGTAGCGGTGGTTTTTTTGTTTGCAAGCAGCAG
ATTACGCGCAGAAAAAAAGGATCTCAAGAAGATCCTTTGATCTTTTCTACGGGGTCTGACGCTCAGTGGA
ACGAAAACTCACGTTAAGGGATTTTGGTCATGAGATTATCAAAAAGGATCTTCACCTAGATCCTTTTAAA
TTAAAAATGAAGTTTTAAATCAATCTAAAGTATATATGAGTAAACTTGGTCTGACAGTTACCAATGCTTA
ATCAGTGAGGCACCTATCTCAGCGATCTGTCTATTTCGTTCATCCATAGTTGCCTGACTCCCCGTCGTGT
AGATAACTACGATACGGGAGGGCTTACCATCTGGCCCCAGTGCTGCAATGATACCGCGAGACCCACGCTC
ACCGGCTCCAGATTTATCAGCAATAAACCAGCCAGCCGGAAGGGCCGAGCGCAGAAGTGGTCCTGCAACT
TTATCCGCCTCCATCCAGTCTATTAATTGTTGCCGGGAAGCTAGAGTAAGTAGTTCGCCAGTTAATAGTT
TGCGCAACGTTGTTGCCATTGCTACAGGCATCGTGGTGTCACGCTCGTCGTTTGGTATGGCTTCATTCAG
CTCCGGTTCCCAACGATCAAGGCGAGTTACATGATCCCCCATGTTGTGCAAAAAAGCGGTTAGCTCCTTC
GGTCCTCCGATCGTTGTCAGAAGTAAGTTGGCCGCAGTGTTATCACTCATGGTTATGGCAGCACTGCATA
ATTCTCTTACTGTCATGCCATCCGTAAGATGCTTTTCTGTGACTGGTGAGTACTCAACCAAGTCATTCTG
AGAATAGTGTATGCGGCGACCGAGTTGCTCTTGCCCGGCGTCAATACGGGATAATACCGCGCCACATAGC
AGAACTTTAAAAGTGCTCATCATTGGAAAACGTTCTTCGGGGCGAAAACTCTCAAGGATCTTACCGCTGT
TGAGATCCAGTTCGATGTAACCCACTCGTGCACCCAACTGATCTTCAGCATCTTTTACTTTCACCAGCGT
TTCTGGGTGAGCAAAAACAGGAAGGCAAAATGCCGCAAAAAAGGGAATAAGGGCGACACGGAAATGTTGA
ATACTCATACTCTTCCTTTTTCAATATTATTGAAGCATTTATCAGGGTTATTGTCTCATGAGCGGATACA
TATTTGAATGTATTTAGAAAAATAAACAAATAGGGGTTCCGCGCACATTTCCCCGAAAAGTGCCACCTGA
CG
Features (pLannotate 1.2.2; 21 found; start..end, strand, type, name):
     30..82      -  misc_feature   bom (fragment): basis of mobility region from pBR322
    237..616     +  enhancer       CMV enhancer: human cytomegalovirus immediate early enhancer
    617..816     +  promoter       CMV promoter: human cytomegalovirus (CMV) immediate early promoter
    834..1014    +  LTR            5' LTR (truncated): truncated 5' long terminal repeat (LTR) from HIV-1
   1061..1186    +  misc_feature   HIV-1 Ψ: packaging signal of human immunodeficiency virus type 1
   1170..1508    +  CDS            HIV-1 gag (fragment): gag protein from human immunodeficiency virus 1; gag
   1683..1916    +  misc_feature   RRE: The Rev response element (RRE) of HIV-1 allows for Rev-dependent mRNA export from the nucleus to the cytoplasm.
   2293..2393    +  CDS            Rev (fragment): human immunodeficiency virus 1 (HIV-1) Rev protein; rev; enhances nuclear export of unspliced and incompletely spliced viral mRNAs
   2443..2560    +  misc_feature   cPPT/CTS: central polypurine tract and central termination sequence of HIV-1
   2653..2893    +  promoter       U6 promoter: RNA polymerase III promoter for human U6 snRNA
   2940..3007    +  misc_RNA       tracrRNA (fragment): trans-activating CRISPR RNA for the Streptococcus pyogenes CRISPR/Cas9 system
   3069..3280    +  promoter       EF-1α core promoter: core promoter for human elongation factor EF-1α
   3331..3927    +  CDS            PuroR (fragment): puromycin N-acetyltransferase; pac from Streptomyces; confers resistance to puromycin
   4006..4707    +  CDS            TagRFP657: far-red monomeric fluorescent protein with an emission peak at 657 nm (Morozova et al., 2010) derived from mKate
   4730..5318    +  misc_feature   WPRE: woodchuck hepatitis virus posttranscriptional regulatory element
   5319..5338    +  misc_feature   MCS (fragment): pBluescript multiple cloning site
   5340..5840    +  CDS            nef (fragment): NEF_HV1LA - Experimental evidence at protein level: Swiss-Prot protein existence level 1. Extracellular Nef protein targets CD4(+) T-lymphocytes for apoptosis by interacting with CXCR4 surface receptors. From Human immunodeficiency virus type 1 group M subtype B (isolate Lai) (HIV-1).
   5847..6027    +  LTR            5' LTR (truncated): truncated 5' long terminal repeat (LTR) from HIV-1
   6089..6677    -  rep_origin     ori: high-copy-number ColE1/pMB1/pBR322/pUC origin of replication
   6848..7708    -  CDS            AmpR: β-lactamase; bla; confers resistance to ampicillin, carbenicillin, and related antibiotics
   7709..7813    -  promoter       AmpR promoter: bla
