[The description below was written by a language model from this plasmid's Addgene catalogue record and pLannotate feature annotations shown in this document.]
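Description:
sg_Atm_i5-ipUSEPR-TR657 is a lentiviral single-guide RNA expression plasmid built on the sgTR657_ipUSEPR backbone and carrying a guide directed against mouse Atm. It is maintained in bacteria through a high-copy ColE1/pUC-type origin and an ampicillin resistance gene (β-lactamase with its own promoter). The catalogue lists a recombination-deficient strain for propagation, as is common for LTR-containing vectors. The viral genome is transcribed from a CMV enhancer/promoter fused to a truncated HIV-1 5' LTR. It includes the Ψ packaging signal with adjoining gag sequence, the Rev response element for Rev-dependent nuclear export, the cPPT/CTS, and a second truncated LTR at the 3' end preceded by residual nef-region sequence. Packaging functions are therefore supplied in trans.

The payload has two expression units. A human U6 RNA polymerase III promoter drives the Atm-targeting spacer joined to a Streptococcus pyogenes tracrRNA-derived scaffold, producing an sgRNA for use with SpCas9-family proteins. No Cas9 is annotated on the plasmid, so the nuclease or a derivative must be provided separately. Downstream, an EF-1α core promoter drives puromycin N-acetyltransferase followed by the far-red fluorescent protein TagRFP657. This allows transduced cells to be selected with drug and tracked by fluorescence. The element linking the two coding sequences is not annotated. A WPRE follows to enhance transcript expression. The stated purpose is knockdown of Atm in mammalian cells. The record does not state which Cas9 variant it is paired with or what the "i5" in the guide name denotes.
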