Addgene plasmid #228918: sg_Atm_i5-ipUSEPR-TR657
Purpose: Knockdown of Atm in mammalian cells
Depositing lab: Sika Zheng. Depositing organization: University of California, Riverside. Publication: Epistatic interactions between NMD and TRP53 control progenitor cell maintenance and brain size. Lin L, Zhao J, Kubota N, Li Z, Lam YL, Nguyen LP, Yang L, Pokharel SP, Blue SM, Yee BA, Chen R, Yeo GW, Chen CW, Chen L, Zheng S. Neuron. 2024 Jul 3;112(13):2157-2176.e12. doi: 10.1016/j.neuron.2024.04.006. Epub 2024 May 1. PubMed 38697111.
Backbone
  Vector backbone: sgTR657_ipUSEPR
  Vector type: Lentiviral
Growth in bacteria
  Bacterial resistance: Ampicillin, 100 μg/mL
  Growth temperature: 37°C
  Growth strain: NEB Stable
  Copy number: Unknown
Gene/Insert
  Gene/Insert name: sg_Atm_i5
  gRNA/shRNA sequence: GTGCCTGCCAATGCAAACCC
  Species: M. musculus (mouse)
  Entrez Gene: Atm (a.k.a. C030026E19Rik)
Terms and licenses: Academic/Nonprofit Terms; Industry Terms: Not Available to Industry
How to cite: sg_Atm_i5-ipUSEPR-TR657 was a gift from Sika Zheng (Addgene plasmid # 228918 ; http://n2t.net/addgene:228918 ; RRID:Addgene_228918)
